>Addgene plasmid #82849 | pDONR223_CTNNB1_p.G367V | addgene full sequence | sequence record 161662 | Addgene NGS Result
AGGCGCAGCGGTCGGGCTGAACGGGGGGTTCGTGCACACAGCCCAGCTTGGAGCGAACGACCTACACCGA
ACTGAGATACCTACAGCGTGAGCTATGAGAAAGCGCCACGCTTCCCGAAGGGAGAAAGGCGGACAGGTAT
CCGGTAAGCGGCAGGGTCGGAACAGGAGAGCGCACGAGGGAGCTTCCAGGGGGAAACGCCTGGTATCTTT
ATAGTCCTGTCGGGTTTCGCCACCTCTGACTTGAGCGTCGATTTTTGTGATGCTCGTCAGGGGGGCGGAG
CCTATGGAAAAACGCCAGCAACGCGGCCTTTTTACGGTTCCTGGCCTTTTGCTGGCCTTTTGCTCACATG
TTCTTTCCTGCGTTATCCCCTGATTCTGTGGATAACCGTATTACCGCCTTTGAGTGAGCTGATACCGCTC
GCCGCAGCCGAACGACCGAGCGCAGCGAGTCAGTGAGCGAGGAAGCGGAAGAGCGCCCAATACGCAAACC
GCCTCTCCCCGCGCGTTGGCCGATTCATTAATGCAGCTGGCACGACAGGTTTCCCGACTGGAAAGCGGGC
AGTGAGCGCAACGCAATTAATACGCGTACCGCTAGCCAGGAAGAGTTTGTAGAAACGCAAAAAGGCCATC
CGTCAGGATGGCCTTCTGCTTAGTTTGATGCCTGGCAGTTTATGGCGGGCGTCCTGCCCGCCACCCTCCG
GGCCGTTGCTTCACAACGTTCAAATCCGCTCCCGGCGGATTTGTCCTACTCAGGAGAGCGTTCACCGACA
AACAACAGATAAAACGAAAGGCCCAGTCTTCCGACTGAGCCTTTCGTTTTATTTGATGCCTGGCAGTTCC
CTACTCTCGCGTTAACGCTAGCATGGATGTTTTCCCAGTCACGACGTTGTAAAACGACGGCCAGTCTTAA
GCTCGGGCCCCAAATAATGATTTTATTTTGACTGATAGTGACCTGTTCGTTGCAACAAATTGATGAGCAA
TGCTTTTTTATAATGCCAACTTTGTACAAAAAAGTTGGCACCATGGCTACTCAAGCTGATTTGATGGAGT
TGGACATGGCCATGGAACCAGACAGAAAAGCGGCTGTTAGTCACTGGCAGCAACAGTCTTACCTGGACTC
TGGAATCCATTCTGGTGCCACTACCACAGCTCCTTCTCTGAGTGGTAAAGGCAATCCTGAGGAAGAGGAT
GTGGATACCTCCCAAGTCCTGTATGAGTGGGAACAGGGATTTTCTCAGTCCTTCACTCAAGAACAAGTAG
CTGATATTGATGGACAGTATGCAATGACTCGAGCTCAGAGGGTACGAGCTGCTATGTTCCCTGAGACATT
AGATGAGGGCATGCAGATCCCATCTACACAGTTTGATGCTGCTCATCCCACTAATGTCCAGCGTTTGGCT
GAACCATCACAGATGCTGAAACATGCAGTTGTAAACTTGATTAACTATCAAGATGATGCAGAACTTGCCA
CACGTGCAATCCCTGAACTGACAAAACTGCTAAATGACGAGGACCAGGTGGTGGTTAATAAGGCTGCAGT
TATGGTCCATCAGCTTTCTAAAAAGGAAGCTTCCAGACACGCTATCATGCGTTCTCCTCAGATGGTGTCT
GCTATTGTACGTACCATGCAGAATACAAATGATGTAGAAACAGCTCGTTGTACCGCTGGGACCTTGCATA
ACCTTTCCCATCATCGTGAGGGCTTACTGGCCATCTTTAAGTCTGGAGGCATTCCTGCCCTGGTGAAAAT
GCTTGGTTCACCAGTGGATTCTGTGTTGTTTTATGCCATTACAACTCTCCACAACCTTTTATTACATCAA
GAAGGAGCTAAAATGGCAGTGCGTTTAGCTGGTGGGCTGCAGAAAATGGTTGCCTTGCTCAACAAAACAA
ATGTTAAATTCTTGGCTATTACGACAGACTGCCTTCAAATTTTAGCTTATGGCAACCAAGAAAGCAAGCT
CATCATACTGGCTAGTGGTGGACCCCAAGCTTTAGTAAATATAATGAGGACCTATACTTACGAAAAACTA
CTGTGGACCACAAGCAGAGTGCTGAAGGTGCTATCTGTCTGCTCTAGTAATAAGCCGGCTATTGTAGAAG
CTGGTGGAATGCAAGCTTTAGTACTTCACCTGACAGATCCAAGTCAACGTCTTGTTCAGAACTGTCTTTG
GACTCTCAGGAATCTTTCAGATGCTGCAACTAAACAGGAAGGGATGGAAGGTCTCCTTGGGACTCTTGTT
CAGCTTCTGGGTTCAGATGATATAAATGTGGTCACCTGTGCAGCTGGAATTCTTTCTAACCTCACTTGCA
ATAATTATAAGAACAAGATGATGGTCTGCCAAGTGGGTGGTATAGAGGCTCTTGTGCGTACTGTCCTTCG
GGCTGGTGACAGGGAAGACATCACTGAGCCTGCCATCTGTGCTCTTCGTCATCTGACCAGCCGACACCAA
GAAGCAGAGATGGCCCAGAATGCAGTTCGCCTTCACTATGGACTACCAGTTGTGGTTAAGCTCTTACACC
CACCATCCCACTGGCCTCTGATAAAGGCTACTGTTGGATTGATTCGAAATCTTGCCCTTTGTCCCGCAAA
TCATGCACCTTTGCGTGAGCAGGGTGCCATTCCACGACTAGTTCAGTTGCTTGTTCGTGCACATCAGGAT
ACCCAGCGCCGTACGTCCATGGGTGGGACACAGCAGCAATTTGTGGAGGGGGTCCGCATGGAAGAAATAG
TTGAAGGTTGTACCGGAGCCCTTCACATCCTAGCTCGGGATGTTCACAACCGAATTGTTATCAGAGGACT
AAATACCATTCCATTGTTTGTGCAGCTGCTTTATTCTCCCATTGAAAACATCCAAAGAGTAGCTGCAGGG
GTCCTCTGTGAACTTGCTCAGGACAAGGAAGCTGCAGAAGCTATTGAAGCTGAGGGAGCCACAGCTCCTC
TGACAGAGTTACTTCACTCTAGGAATGAAGGTGTGGCGACATATGCAGCTGCTGTTTTGTTCCGAATGTC
TGAGGACAAGCCACAAGATTACAAGAAACGGCTTTCAGTTGAGCTGACCAGCTCTCTCTTCAGAACAGAG
CCAATGGCTTGGAATGAGACTGCTGATCTTGGACTTGATATTGGTGCCCAGGGAGAACCCCTTGGATATC
GCCAGGATGATCCTAGCTATCGTTCTTTTCACTCTGGTGGATATGGCCAGGATGCCTTGGGTATGGACCC
CATGATGGAACATGAGATGGGTGGCCACCACCCTGGTGCTGACTATCCAGTTGATGGGCTGCCAGATCTG
GGGCATGCCCAGGACCTCATGGATGGGCTGCCTCCAGGTGACAGCAATCAGCTGGCCTGGTTTGATACTG
ACCTGTGATTGCCAACTTTCTTGTACAAAGTTGGCATTATAAGAAAGCATTGCTTATCAATTTGTTGCAA
CGAACAGGTCACTATCAGTCAAAATAAAATCATTATTTGCCATCCAGCTGATATCCCCTATAGTGAGTCG
TATTACATGGTCATAGCTGTTTCCTGGCAGCTCTGGCCCGTGTCTCAAAATCTCTGATGTTACATTGCAC
AAGATAAAAATATATCATCATGCCTCCTCTAGACCAGCCAGGACAGAAATGCCTCGACTTCGCTGCTACC
CAAGGTTGCCGGGTGACGCACACCGTGGAAACGGATGAAGGCACGAACCCAGTGGACATAAGCCTGTTCG
GTTCGTAAGCTGTAATGCAAGTAGCGTATGCGCTCACGCAACTGGTCCAGAACCTTGACCGAACGCAGCG
GTGGTAACGGCGCAGTGGCGGTTTTCATGGCTTGTTATGACTGTTTTTTTGGGGTACAGTCTATGCCTCG
GGCATCCAAGCAGCAAGCGCGTTACGCCGTGGGTCGATGTTTGATGTTATGGAGCAGCAACGATGTTACG
CAGCAGGGCAGTCGCCCTAAAACAAAGTTAAACATTATGAGGGAAGCGGTGATCGCCGAAGTATCGACTC
AACTATCAGAGGTAGTTGGCGTCATCGAGCGCCATCTCGAACCGACGTTGCTGGCCGTACATTTGTACGG
CTCCGCAGTGGATGGCGGCCTGAAGCCACACAGTGATATTGATTTGCTGGTTACGGTGACCGTAAGGCTT
GATGAAACAACGCGGCGAGCTTTGATCAACGACCTTTTGGAAACTTCGGCTTCCCCTGGAGAGAGCGAGA
TTCTCCGCGCTGTAGAAGTCACCATTGTTGTGCACGACGACATCATTCCGTGGCGTTATCCAGCTAAGCG
CGAACTGCAATTTGGAGAATGGCAGCGCAATGACATTCTTGCAGGTATCTTCGAGCCAGCCACGATCGAC
ATTGATCTGGCTATCTTGCTGACAAAAGCAAGAGAACATAGCGTTGCCTTGGTAGGTCCAGCGGCGGAGG
AACTCTTTGATCCGGTTCCTGAACAGGATCTATTTGAGGCGCTAAATGAAACCTTAACGCTATGGAACTC
GCCGCCCGACTGGGCTGGCGATGAGCGAAATGTAGTGCTTACGTTGTCCCGCATTTGGTACAGCGCAGTA
ACCGGCAAAATCGCGCCGAAGGATGTCGCTGCCGACTGGGCAATGGAGCGCCTGCCGGCCCAGTATCAGC
CCGTCATACTTGAAGCTAGACAGGCTTATCTTGGACAAGAAGAAGATCGCTTGGCCTCGCGCGCAGATCA
GTTGGAAGAATTTGTCCACTACGTGAAAGGCGAGATCACCAAGGTAGTCGGCAAATAACCCTCGAGCCAC
CCATGACCAAAATCCCTTAACGTGAGTTACGCGTCGTTCCACTGAGCGTCAGACCCCGTAGAAAAGATCA
AAGGATCTTCTTGAGATCCTTTTTTTCTGCGCGTAATCTGCTGCTTGCAAACAAAAAAACCACCGCTACC
AGCGGTGGTTTGTTTGCCGGATCAAGAGCTACCAACTCTTTTTCCGAAGGTAACTGGCTTCAGCAGAGCG
CAGATACCAAATACTGTTCTTCTAGTGTAGCCGTAGTTAGGCCACCACTTCAAGAACTCTGTAGCACCGC
CTACATACCTCGCTCTGCTAATCCTGTTACCAGTGGCTGCTGCCAGTGGCGATAAGTCGTGTCTTACCGG
GTTGGACTCAAGACGATAGTTACCGGATA
Features (pLannotate 1.2.2; 12 found; start..end, strand, type, name):
    473..565     +  CDS            lacI (fragment): lac repressor; lacI; The lac repressor binds to the lac operator to inhibit transcription in E. coli. This inhibition can be relieved by adding lactose or isopropyl-β-D-thiogalactopyranoside (IPTG).
    620..647     -  terminator     rrnB T2 terminator: transcription terminator T2 from the E. coli rrnB gene
    779..822     +  terminator     rrnB T1 terminator: Escherichia coli rrnB; transcription terminator T1 from the E. coli rrnB gene
    869..905     -  CDS            lacZα (fragment): LacZα fragment of β-galactosidase; lacZ fragment
    922..1017    +  protein_bind   attL3: mutant version of attL; recombination site for the Gateway® LR reaction LR Clonase™
   1023..3365    +  CDS            β-catenin: human cadherin-associated protein that also plays a role in the canonical Wnt signaling pathway; Homo sapiens CTNNB1; also known as catenin beta-1
   3373..3468    -  protein_bind   attL3: mutant version of attL; recombination site for the Gateway® LR reaction LR Clonase™
   3487..3505    -  promoter       T7 promoter: promoter for bacteriophage T7 RNA polymerase
   3695..3718    +  promoter       Pc promoter (fragment): intI1 (promoter lies within the coding sequence); class 1 integron promoter
   3894..3950    +  CDS            GmR (fragment): gentamycin acetyltransferase; aacC1; confers resistance to gentamycin
   3957..4748    +  CDS            SmR: aminoglycoside adenylyltransferase (Murphy, 1985); aadA; confers resistance to spectinomycin and streptomycin
   4841..290     +  rep_origin     ori (across the origin): high-copy-number ColE1/pMB1/pBR322/pUC origin of replication
