[The description below was written by a language model from this plasmid's Addgene catalogue record and pLannotate feature annotations shown in this document.]
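Description:
pDONR223_CTNNB1_p.G367V is a Gateway entry clone built on the Invitrogen pDONR223 backbone. It carries the human CTNNB1 open reading frame (β-catenin, the cadherin-associated protein that also acts in canonical Wnt signalling) with a glycine-to-valine substitution at residue 367. The sequenced plasmid is about 5.1 kb. It replicates in E. coli from a high-copy ColE1/pUC-type origin and is selected with spectinomycin through the aadA aminoglycoside adenylyltransferase gene (SmR). This gene sits downstream of a fragment of a class 1 integron Pc promoter and a remnant of a gentamicin resistance gene. Short lacI and lacZα fragments are also annotated and appear to be backbone remnants.

The β-catenin coding sequence is flanked on each side by attL-type recombination sites. The automated annotation labels both as attL3, but they function as the pair of sites that LR Clonase uses to move the insert directionally into an attR-containing destination vector. The record lists no promoter for the insert, so the gene is not meant to be expressed from this plasmid. The rrnB T1 and T2 terminators upstream of the cassette help shield it from read-through transcription, and a T7 promoter lies just beyond the downstream attL site, facing back towards the insert. The clone is "closed": a stop codon immediately follows the ORF, so it suits native or N-terminally tagged expression after transfer but not C-terminal fusions. It belongs to the Target Accelerator Plasmid Collection and was generated for high-throughput functional phenotyping of somatic mutations found in lung cancer, serving as a source clone for shuttling this mutant allele into expression vectors.
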