Addgene plasmid #82849: pDONR223_CTNNB1_p.G367V
Purpose: Gateway Donor vector containing CTNNB1, part of the Target Accelerator Plasmid Collection.
Depositing lab: Jesse Boehm & Matthew Meyerson & David Root. Depositing organization: Broad Institute. Publication: High-throughput Phenotyping of Lung Cancer Somatic Mutations. Berger AH, Brooks AN, Wu X, Shrestha Y, Chouinard C, Piccioni F, Bagul M, Kamburov A, Imielinski M, Hogstrom L, Zhu C, Yang X, Pantel S, Sakai R, Watson J, Kaplan N, Campbell JD, Singh S, Root DE, Narayan R, Natoli T, Lahr DL, Tirosh I, Tamayo P, Getz G, Wong B, Doench J, Subramanian A, Golub TR, Meyerson M, Boehm JS. Cancer Cell. 2016 Aug 8;30(2):214-28. doi: 10.1016/j.ccell.2016.06.022. Epub 2016 Jul 28. PubMed 27478040.
Backbone
  Vector backbone: pDONR223
  Backbone manufacturer: Invitrogen
  Vector type: Gateway Entry vector
Growth in bacteria
  Bacterial resistance: Spectinomycin, 50 μg/mL
  Growth temperature: 37°C
  Growth strain: DH5alpha
  Copy number: High Copy
Gene/Insert
  Gene/Insert name: CTNNB1
  Species: H. sapiens (human)
  Mutation: G367V
  GenBank ID: NM_001904
  Entrez Gene: CTNNB1 (a.k.a. CTNNB, EVR7, MRD19, NEDSDV, armadillo)
  Promoter: None
  Cloning method: Gateway Cloning
  Sequencing primers: 5′ M13pUC-fwd; 3′ M13-Rev
Terms and licenses: Academic/Nonprofit Terms; Industry Terms: Not Available to Industry
Depositor comments: CLOSED (stop codon immediately follows insert)
How to cite: pDONR223_CTNNB1_p.G367V was a gift from Jesse Boehm & Matthew Meyerson & David Root (Addgene plasmid # 82849 ; http://n2t.net/addgene:82849 ; RRID:Addgene_82849)
