>Addgene plasmid #82849 | pDONR223_CTNNB1_p.G367V | depositor partial sequence | sequence record 157575 | Insert sequence
ATGGCTACTCAAGCTGATTTGATGGAGTTGGACATGGCCATGGAACCAGACAGAAAAGCGGCTGTTAGTC
ACTGGCAGCAACAGTCTTACCTGGACTCTGGAATCCATTCTGGTGCCACTACCACAGCTCCTTCTCTGAG
TGGTAAAGGCAATCCTGAGGAAGAGGATGTGGATACCTCCCAAGTCCTGTATGAGTGGGAACAGGGATTT
TCTCAGTCCTTCACTCAAGAACAAGTAGCTGATATTGATGGACAGTATGCAATGACTCGAGCTCAGAGGG
TACGAGCTGCTATGTTCCCTGAGACATTAGATGAGGGCATGCAGATCCCATCTACACAGTTTGATGCTGC
TCATCCCACTAATGTCCAGCGTTTGGCTGAACCATCACAGATGCTGAAACATGCAGTTGTAAACTTGATT
AACTATCAAGATGATGCAGAACTTGCCACACGTGCAATCCCTGAACTGACAAAACTGCTAAATGACGAGG
ACCAGGTGGTGGTTAATAAGGCTGCAGTTATGGTCCATCAGCTTTCTAAAAAGGAAGCTTCCAGACACGC
TATCATGCGTTCTCCTCAGATGGTGTCTGCTATTGTACGTACCATGCAGAATACAAATGATGTAGAAACA
GCTCGTTGTACCGCTGGGACCTTGCATAACCTTTCCCATCATCGTGAGGGCTTACTGGCCATCTTTAAGT
CTGGAGGCATTCCTGCCCTGGTGAAAATGCTTGGTTCACCAGTGGATTCTGTGTTGTTTTATGCCATTAC
AACTCTCCACAACCTTTTATTACATCAAGAAGGAGCTAAAATGGCAGTGCGTTTAGCTGGTGGGCTGCAG
AAAATGGTTGCCTTGCTCAACAAAACAAATGTTAAATTCTTGGCTATTACGACAGACTGCCTTCAAATTT
TAGCTTATGGCAACCAAGAAAGCAAGCTCATCATACTGGCTAGTGGTGGACCCCAAGCTTTAGTAAATAT
AATGAGGACCTATACTTACGAAAAACTACTGTGGACCACAAGCAGAGTGCTGAAGGTGCTATCTGTCTGC
TCTAGTAATAAGCCGGCTATTGTAGAAGCTGGTGGAATGCAAGCTTTAGTACTTCACCTGACAGATCCAA
GTCAACGTCTTGTTCAGAACTGTCTTTGGACTCTCAGGAATCTTTCAGATGCTGCAACTAAACAGGAAGG
GATGGAAGGTCTCCTTGGGACTCTTGTTCAGCTTCTGGGTTCAGATGATATAAATGTGGTCACCTGTGCA
GCTGGAATTCTTTCTAACCTCACTTGCAATAATTATAAGAACAAGATGATGGTCTGCCAAGTGGGTGGTA
TAGAGGCTCTTGTGCGTACTGTCCTTCGGGCTGGTGACAGGGAAGACATCACTGAGCCTGCCATCTGTGC
TCTTCGTCATCTGACCAGCCGACACCAAGAAGCAGAGATGGCCCAGAATGCAGTTCGCCTTCACTATGGA
CTACCAGTTGTGGTTAAGCTCTTACACCCACCATCCCACTGGCCTCTGATAAAGGCTACTGTTGGATTGA
TTCGAAATCTTGCCCTTTGTCCCGCAAATCATGCACCTTTGCGTGAGCAGGGTGCCATTCCACGACTAGT
TCAGTTGCTTGTTCGTGCACATCAGGATACCCAGCGCCGTACGTCCATGGGTGGGACACAGCAGCAATTT
GTGGAGGGGGTCCGCATGGAAGAAATAGTTGAAGGTTGTACCGGAGCCCTTCACATCCTAGCTCGGGATG
TTCACAACCGAATTGTTATCAGAGGACTAAATACCATTCCATTGTTTGTGCAGCTGCTTTATTCTCCCAT
TGAAAACATCCAAAGAGTAGCTGCAGGGGTCCTCTGTGAACTTGCTCAGGACAAGGAAGCTGCAGAAGCT
ATTGAAGCTGAGGGAGCCACAGCTCCTCTGACAGAGTTACTTCACTCTAGGAATGAAGGTGTGGCGACAT
ATGCAGCTGCTGTTTTGTTCCGAATGTCTGAGGACAAGCCACAAGATTACAAGAAACGGCTTTCAGTTGA
GCTGACCAGCTCTCTCTTCAGAACAGAGCCAATGGCTTGGAATGAGACTGCTGATCTTGGACTTGATATT
GGTGCCCAGGGAGAACCCCTTGGATATCGCCAGGATGATCCTAGCTATCGTTCTTTTCACTCTGGTGGAT
ATGGCCAGGATGCCTTGGGTATGGACCCCATGATGGAACATGAGATGGGTGGCCACCACCCTGGTGCTGA
CTATCCAGTTGATGGGCTGCCAGATCTGGGGCATGCCCAGGACCTCATGGATGGGCTGCCTCCAGGTGAC
AGCAATCAGCTGGCCTGGTTTGATACTGACCTGTAA
